>Addgene plasmid #158734 | pENTR E3 pR7A L3-L2 | addgene full sequence | sequence record 311223 | Addgene NGS Result
ATTGTTGCCCAGTTATCTCGCCCTGATCCGGCGTTGGCCGCGTTGACCAACGACCACCTCGTCGCCTTGG
CCTGCCTCGGCGGGCGTCCTGCGCTGGATGCAGTGAAAAAGGGATTGGGGGATCCTATCAGCCGTTCCCA
GCTGGTGAAGTCCGAGCTGGAGGAGAAGAAATCCGAGTTGAGGCACAAGCTGAAGTACGTGCCCCACGAG
TACATCGAGCTGATCGAGATCGCCCGGAACAGCACCCAGGACCGTATCCTGGAGATGAAGGTGATGGAGT
TCTTCATGAAGGTGTACGGCTACAGGGGCAAGCACCTGGGCGGCTCCAGGAAGCCCGACGGCGCCATCTA
CACCGTGGGCTCCCCCATCGACTACGGCGTGATCGTGGACACCAAGGCCTACTCCGGCGGCTACAACCTG
CCCATCGGCCAGGCCGACGAAATGCAGAGGTACGTGGAGGAGAACCAGACCAGGAACAAGCACATCAACC
CCAACGAGTGGTGGAAGGTGTACCCCTCCAGCGTGACCGAGTTCAAGTTCCTGTTCGTGTCCGGCCACTT
CAAGGGCAACTACAAGGCCCAGCTGACCAGGCTGAACCACATCACCAACTGCAACGGCGCCGTGCTGTCC
GTGGAGGAGCTCCTGATCGGCGGCGAGATGATCAAGGCCGGCACCCTGACCCTGGAGGAGGTGAGGAGGA
AGTTCAACAACGGCGAGATCAACTTCGCGGCCGACTGATAACTCGAGCGATCCTCTAGAACCCAGCTTTC
TTGTACAAAGTTGGCATTATAAGAAAGCATTGCTTATCAATTTGTTGCAACGAACAGGTCACTATCAGTC
AAAATAAAATCATTATTTGCCATCCAGCTGCAGGGCGGCCGCGATATCCCCTATAGTGAGTCGTATTACA
TGGTCATAGCTGTTTCCTGGCAGCTCTGGCCCGTGTCTCAAAATCTCTGATGTTACATTGCACAAGATAA
AAATATATCATCATGAACAATAAAACTGTCTGCTTACATAAACAGTAATACAAGGGGTGTTATGAGCCAT
ATTCAACGGGAAACGTCGAGGCCGCGATTAAATTCCAACATGGATGCTGATTTATATGGGTATAAATGGG
CTCGCGATAATGTCGGGCAATCAGGTGCGACAATCTATCGCTTGTATGGGAAGCCCGATGCGCCAGAGTT
GTTTCTGAAACATGGCAAAGGTAGCGTTGCCAATGATGTTACAGATGAGATGGTCAGACTAAACTGGCTG
ACGGAATTTATGCCTCTTCCGACCATCAAGCATTTTATCCGTACTCCTGATGATGCATGGTTACTCACCA
CTGCGATCCCCGGAAAAACAGCATTCCAGGTATTAGAAGAATATCCTGATTCAGGTGAAAATATTGTTGA
TGCGCTGGCAGTGTTCCTGCGCCGGTTGCATTCGATTCCTGTTTGTAATTGTCCTTTTAACAGCGATCGC
GTATTTCGCCTTGCTCAGGCGCAATCACGAATGAATAACGGTTTGGTTGATGCGAGTGATTTTGATGACG
AGCGTAATGGCTGGCCTGTTGAACAAGTCTGGAAAGAAATGCATAAACTTTTGCCATTCTCACCGGATTC
AGTCGTCACTCATGGTGATTTCTCACTTGATAACCTTATTTTTGACGAGGGGAAATTAATAGGTTGTATT
GATGTTGGACGAGTCGGAATCGCAGACCGATACCAGGATCTTGCCATCCTATGGAACTGCCTCGGTGAGT
TTTCTCCTTCATTACAGAAACGGCTTTTTCAAAAATATGGTATTGATAATCCTGATATGAATAAATTGCA
GTTTCATTTGATGCTCGATGAGTTTTTCTAATCAGAATTGGTTAATTGGTTGTAACACTGGCAGAGCATT
ACGCTGACTTGACGGGACGGCGCAAGCTCATGACCAAAATCCCTTAACGTGAGTTACGCGTCGTTCCACT
GAGCGTCAGACCCCGTAGAAAAGATCAAAGGATCTTCTTGAGATCCTTTTTTTCTGCGCGTAATCTGCTG
CTTGCAAACAAAAAAACCACCGCTACCAGCGGTGGTTTGTTTGCCGGATCAAGAGCTACCAACTCTTTTT
CCGAAGGTAACTGGCTTCAGCAGAGCGCAGATACCAAATACTGTTCTTCTAGTGTAGCCGTAGTTAGGCC
ACCACTTCAAGAACTCTGTAGCACCGCCTACATACCTCGCTCTGCTAATCCTGTTACCAGTGGCTGCTGC
CAGTGGCGATAAGTCGTGTCTTACCGGGTTGGACTCAAGACGATAGTTACCGGATAAGGCGCAGCGGTCG
GGCTGAACGGGGGGTTCGTGCACACAGCCCAGCTTGGAGCGAACGACCTACACCGAACTGAGATACCTAC
AGCGTGAGCTATGAGAAAGCGCCACGCTTCCCGAAGGGAGAAAGGCGGACAGGTATCCGGTAAGCGGCAG
GGTCGGAACAGGAGAGCGCACGAGGGAGCTTCCAGGGGGAAACGCCTGGTATCTTTATAGTCCTGTCGGG
TTTCGCCACCTCTGACTTGAGCGTCGATTTTTGTGATGCTCGTCAGGGGGGCGGAGCCTATGGAAAAACG
CCAGCAACGCGGCCTTTTTACGGTTCCTGGCCTTTTGCTGGCCTTTTGCTCACATGTTCTTTCCTGCGTT
ATCCCCTGATTCTGTGGATAACCGTATTACCGCCTTTGAGTGAGCTGATACCGCTCGCCGCAGCCGAACG
ACCGAGCGCAGCGAGTCAGTGAGCGAGGAAGCGGAAGAGCGCCCAATACGCAAACCGCCTCTCCCCGCGC
GTTGGCCGATTCATTAATGCAGCTGGCACGACAGGTTTCCCGACTGGAAAGCGGGCAGTGAGCGCAACGC
AATTAATACGCGTACCGCTAGCCAGGAAGAGTTTGTAGAAACGCAAAAAGGCCATCCGTCAGGATGGCCT
TCTGCTTAGTTTGATGCCTGGCAGTTTATGGCGGGCGTCCTGCCCGCCACCCTCCGGGCCGTTGCTTCAC
AACGTTCAAATCCGCTCCCGGCGGATTTGTCCTACTCAGGAGAGCGTTCACCGACAAACAACAGATAAAA
CGAAAGGCCCAGTCTTCCGACTGAGCCTTTCGTTTTATTTGATGCCTGGCAGTTCCCTACTCTCGCGTTA
ACGCTAGCATGGATGTTTTCCCAGTCACGACGTTGTAAAACGACGGCCAGTCTTAAGCTCGGGCCCCAAA
TAATGATTTTATTTTGACTGATAGTGACCTGTTCGTTGCAACAAATTGATGAGCAATGCTTTTTTATAAT
GCCAACTTTGTATAATAAAGTTGATAAGGAGACCGCCGCTGCCAAGTTCGAGAGACAGCACATGGACAGC
ATCGATATCGCCGATCTACGCACGCTCGGCTACAGCCAGCAGCAACAGGAGAAGATCAAACCGAAGGTTC
GTTCGACAGTGGCGCAGCACCACGAGGCACTGGTCGGCCACGGGTTTACACACGCGCACATCGTTGCGTT
AAGCCAACACCCGGCAGCGTTAGGGACCGTCGCTGTCAAGTATCAGGACATGATCGCAGCGTTGCCAGAG
GCGACACACGAAGCGATCGTTGGCGTCGGCAAACAGTGGTCCGGCGCACGCGCTCTGGAGGCCTTGCTCA
CGGTGGCGGGAGAGTTGAGAGGTCCACCGTTACAGTTGGACACAGGCCAACTTCTCAAGATTGCAAAACG
TGGCGGCGTGACCGCAGTGGAGGCAGTGCATGCATGGCGCAATGCACTGACGGGTGCCCCGCTCAAGGAG
ACGGGCGCCGCTACAGGGCGCGTCCCATTCGCCATTCAGGCTGCGCAACTGTTGGGAAGGGCGATCGGTG
CGGGCCTCTTCGCTATTACGCCAGCTGGCGAAAGGGGGATGTGCTGCAAGGCGATTAAGTTGGGTAACGC
CAGGGTTTTCCCAGTCACGACGTTGTAAAACGACGGCCAGTGAGCGCGCGTAATACGACTCACTATAGGG
CGAATTGGGTACCGGGCCCCCCCTCGAGGTCCTCCAGCTTTTGTTCCCTTTAGTGAGGGTTAATTGCGCG
CTTGGCGTAATCATGGTCATAGCTGTTTCCTGTGTGAAATTGTTATCCGCTCACAATTCCACACAACATA
CGAGCCGGAAGCATAAAGTGTAAAGCCTGGGGTGCCTAATGAGTGAGCTAACTCACATTAATTGCGTTGC
GCTCACTGCCCGCTTTCCACCGGTCGTCTCCACCCCTGAGCAGGTAGTGGCTATTGCATCCAACATAGGG
GGCAGACCCGCACTGGAGTCA
Features (pLannotate 1.2.2; 20 found; start..end, strand, type, name):
      1..117     +  CDS            avrBs3 (fragment): AVRB3_XANEU - Experimental evidence at protein level: Swiss-Prot protein existence level 1. Avirulence protein. Acts as a transcription factor in C.annuum plants. In susceptible plants lacking the Bs3 resistance gene induces expression of a number of genes, including genes homologous to a family of auxin-induced genes, alpha-expansin genes, pectate lyase, anthocyanidin glucoside rhamnosyl transferase and at least one transcription factor, UPA20. Their expression leads to plant hypertrophy in mesophyll cells, probably mainly mediated by UPA20 (PubMed:17962565). In resistant plants induces the h
    139..726     +  CDS            fokIR (fragment): T2F1_PLAOK - Also known as rfoKI. Experimental evidence at protein level: Swiss-Prot protein existence level 1. Recognizes the double-stranded sequence 5'-GGATG-3'/3'-CATCC- 5' and cleaves respectively 14 bases after G-1 and 13 bases before C-1. From Planomicrobium okeanokoites (Planococcus okeanokoites) (Flavobacterium okeanokoites).
    760..859     -  protein_bind   attL2: mutant version of attL; recombination site for the Gateway® LR reaction LR Clonase™
    890..908     -  promoter       T7 promoter: promoter for bacteriophage T7 RNA polymerase
   1042..1851    +  CDS            KanR: aminoglycoside phosphotransferase; aph(3')-Ia; confers resistance to kanamycin in bacteria or G418 (Geneticin®) in eukaryotes
   1998..2586    +  rep_origin     ori: high-copy-number ColE1/pMB1/pBR322/pUC origin of replication
   2769..2861    +  CDS            lacI (fragment): lac repressor; lacI; The lac repressor binds to the lac operator to inhibit transcription in E. coli. This inhibition can be relieved by adding lactose or isopropyl-β-D-thiogalactopyranoside (IPTG).
   2916..2943    -  terminator     rrnB T2 terminator: transcription terminator T2 from the E. coli rrnB gene
   3075..3118    +  terminator     rrnB T1 terminator: Escherichia coli rrnB; transcription terminator T1 from the E. coli rrnB gene
   3165..3201    -  CDS            lacZα (fragment): LacZα fragment of β-galactosidase; lacZ fragment
   3218..3313    +  protein_bind   attL3: mutant version of attL; recombination site for the Gateway® LR reaction LR Clonase™
   3373..3783    +  CDS            avrXa10 (fragment): AVX10_XANOO - Experimental evidence at protein level: Swiss-Prot protein existence level 1. Avirulence protein. Induces the hypersensitive response (HR)in rice plants carrying the resistance gene Xa10. Activity depends on the presence of the core repeat domains; replacement with repeat domains from other proteins (AvrBs3 of X.euvesicatoria (AC P14727) or AvrXa7 of this organism) does not elicit the HR. Probably acts as a transcription factor in its host plant (rice) to induce plant resistance or disease. From Xanthomonas oryzae pv. oryzae.
   3785..3803    -  rep_origin     f1 ori (fragment): f1 bacteriophage origin of replication; arrow indicates direction of (+) strand synthesis
   3808..3963    -  CDS            lacZα (fragment): LacZα fragment of β-galactosidase; lacZ fragment
   3971..3989    +  promoter       T7 promoter: promoter for bacteriophage T7 RNA polymerase
   3998..4021    -  misc_feature   MCS (fragment): pBluescript multiple cloning site
   4037..4055    -  promoter       T3 promoter: promoter for bacteriophage T3 RNA polymerase
   4100..4116    -  protein_bind   lac operator: The lac repressor binds to the lac operator to inhibit transcription in E. coli. This inhibition can be relieved by adding lactose or isopropyl-β-D-thiogalactopyranoside (IPTG). lac repressor encoded by lacI
   4124..4154    -  promoter       lac promoter: promoter for the E. coli lac operon
   4169..4190    -  protein_bind   CAP binding site: CAP binding activates transcription in the presence of cAMP. E. coli catabolite activator protein
