[The description below was written by a language model from this plasmid's Addgene catalogue record and pLannotate feature annotations shown in this document.]
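Description:
pENTR E3 pR7A L3-L2 is a MultiSite Gateway entry clone, the third position in a plant mitoTALEN assembly system for TALEN-mediated editing of mitochondrial genomes. It is a small (about 4.3 kb), high-copy bacterial plasmid that replicates from a ColE1/pUC-type origin and is selected with kanamycin through an aph(3')-Ia KanR gene. rrnB T1 and T2 terminators sit upstream of the attL3 site, as is typical of pENTR-style backbones, shielding the insert from read-through transcription. The catalogue lists the backbone as "PINII" without further explanation.

The payload, flanked by attL3 and attL2, is a synthetic TALEN open reading frame that lacks the TAL repeat array. Reading from attL3, the feature table shows a TAL effector N-terminal segment (matched to AvrXa10), then a stuffer carrying a lacZα fragment with lac promoter, lac operator and CAP site plus pBluescript-type MCS, T7 and T3 promoter remnants. This is followed by a short TAL effector C-terminal segment (matched to AvrBs3) and the FokI nuclease domain, ending just before attL2. The lacZα stuffer presumably occupies the position where a custom repeat array is inserted, which would allow blue/white screening, although the record does not say so. The "last NI" note indicates that the final repeat position is preset to the NI type.

According to the depositor, the plasmid serves as the final insertion vector for building the right TALEN, in place of the NI version of the ptCMV-136/63-VR vector from the Platinum Gate TALEN kit. The completed entry clone can then be combined with other entry clones by LR recombination. No plant promoter or mitochondrial targeting sequence is annotated in this record.
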