Addgene plasmid #158734: pENTR E3 pR7A L3-L2
Purpose: Plant mitoTALEN vector assembly, Entry clone 3 with attL3 L2 (last NI)
Depositing lab: Shin-ichi Arimura. Depositing organization: University of Tokyo, Graduate School of Agricultural and Life Sciences. Publication: Curing cytoplasmic male sterility via TALEN-mediated mitochondrial genome editing. Kazama T, Okuno M, Watari Y, Yanase S, Koizuka C, Tsuruta Y, Sugaya H, Toyoda A, Itoh T, Tsutsumi N, Toriyama K, Koizuka N, Arimura SI. Nat Plants. 2019 Jul;5(7):722-730. doi: 10.1038/s41477-019-0459-z. Epub 2019 Jul 8. PubMed 31285556.
Backbone
  Vector backbone: PINII
  Vector type: TALEN
Growth in bacteria
  Bacterial resistance: Kanamycin, 50 μg/mL
  Growth temperature: 37°C
  Growth strain: DH5alpha
  Copy number: High Copy
Gene/Insert
  Gene/Insert name: TALEN ORF without TAL repeat
  Species: Synthetic
  Cloning method: Ligation Independent Cloning
Terms and licenses: Academic/Nonprofit Terms; Industry Terms: Not Available to Industry
Depositor comments: Multiste Gateway entry vector E3 compatible to be used as the final insertion vectors to make right TALEN, instead of ptCMV-136/63-VR-(NI), in the addgene Platinum Gate TALEN kit (Kit # 1000000043)
How to cite: pENTR E3 pR7A L3-L2 was a gift from Shin-ichi Arimura (Addgene plasmid # 158734 ; http://n2t.net/addgene:158734 ; RRID:Addgene_158734)
